>Addgene plasmid #120366 | pVC-CRISPR1 | addgene full sequence | sequence record 235291 | Addgene NGS Result
TTAATGTCATGATAATAATGGTTTCTTAGACGTCAGGTGGCACTTTTCGGGGAAATGTGCGCGGAACCCC
TATTTGTTTATTTTTCTAAATACATTCAAATATGTATCCGCTCATGAGACAATAACCCTGATAAATGCTT
CAATAATATTGAAAAAGGAAGAGTATGAGTATTCAACATTTCCGTGTCGCCCTTATTCCCTTTTTTGCGG
CATTTTGCCTTCCTGTTTTTGCTCACCCAGAAACGCTGGTGAAAGTAAAAGATGCTGAAGATCAGTTGGG
TGCACGAGTGGGTTACATCGAACTGGATCTCAACAGCGGTAAGATCCTTGAGAGTTTTCGCCCCGAAGAA
CGTTTTCCAATGATGAGCACTTTTAAAGTTCTGCTATGTGGCGCGGTATTATCCCGTATTGACGCCGGGC
AAGAGCAACTCGGTCGCCGCATACACTATTCTCAGAATGACTTGGTTGAGTACTCACCAGTCACAGAAAA
GCATCTTACGGATGGCATGACAGTAAGAGAATTATGCAGTGCTGCCATAACCATGAGTGATAACACTGCG
GCCAACTTACTTCTGACAACGATCGGAGGACCGAAGGAGCTAACCGCTTTTTTGCACAACATGGGGGATC
ATGTAACTCGCCTTGATCGTTGGGAACCGGAGCTGAATGAAGCCATACCAAACGACGAGCGTGACACCAC
GATGCCTGTAGCAATGGCAACAACGTTGCGCAAACTATTAACTGGCGAACTACTTACTCTAGCTTCCCGG
CAACAATTAATAGACTGGATGGAGGCGGATAAAGTTGCAGGACCACTTCTGCGCTCGGCCCTTCCGGCTG
GCTGGTTTATTGCTGATAAATCTGGAGCCGGTGAGCGTGGGTCTCGCGGTATCATTGCAGCACTGGGGCC
AGATGGTAAGCCCTCCCGTATCGTAGTTATCTACACGACGGGGAGTCAGGCAACTATGGATGAACGAAAT
AGACAGATCGCTGAGATAGGTGCCTCACTGATTAAGCATTGGTAACTGTCAGACCAAGTTTACTCATATA
TACTTTAGATTGATTTAAAACTTCATTTTTAATTTAAAAGGATCTAGGTGAAGATCCTTTTTGATAATCT
CATGACCAAAATCCCTTAACGTGAGTTTTCGTTCCACTGAGCGTCAGACCCCGTAGAAAAGATCAAAGGA
TCTTCTTGAGATCCTTTTTTTCTGCGCGTAATCTGCTGCTTGCAAACAAAAAAACCACCGCTACCAGCGG
TGGTTTGTTTGCCGGATCAAGAGCTACCAACTCTTTTTCCGAAGGTAACTGGCTTCAGCAGAGCGCAGAT
ACCAAATACTGTTCTTCTAGTGTAGCCGTAGTTAGGCCACCACTTCAAGAACTCTGTAGCACCGCCTACA
TACCTCGCTCTGCTAATCCTGTTACCAGTGGCTGCTGCCAGTGGCGATAAGTCGTGTCTTACCGGGTTGG
ACTCAAGACGATAGTTACCGGATAAGGCGCAGCGGTCGGGCTGAACGGGGGGTTCGTGCACACAGCCCAG
CTTGGAGCGAACGACCTACACCGAACTGAGATACCTACAGCGTGAGCTATGAGAAAGCGCCACGCTTCCC
GAAGGGAGAAAGGCGGACAGGTATCCGGTAAGCGGCAGGGTCGGAACAGGAGAGCGCACGAGGGAGCTTC
CAGGGGGAAACGCCTGGTATCTTTATAGTCCTGTCGGGTTTCGCCACCTCTGACTTGAGCGTCGATTTTT
GTGATGCTCGTCAGGGGGGCGGAGCCTATGGAAAAACGCCAGCAACGCGGCCTTTTTACGGTTCCTGGCC
TTTTGCTGGCCTTTTGCTCACATGTTCTTTCCTGCGTTATCCCCTGATTCTGTGGATAACCGTATTACCG
CCTTTGAGTGAGCTGATACCGCTCGCCGCAGCCGAACGACCGAGCGCAGCGAGTCAGTGAGCGAGGAAGC
GGAAGAGCGCCCAATACGCAAACCGCTACGTGCCGATCAACGTATCATTTTCGCCAGATATCGACGAAGA
GCCTTCATCACAGAAAGCTTGAGGAAGAGCGTCTCCGGAGTCCGGAGACGCTGCAATGATGGTCATATAC
GATAAATTAGGGACGCAGAAGACCGATCCTTCCCGGATCAACAATGGACGTCTAGAAAGCAGGTCTTCTT
TACTTTCCTTATAAACCCTTCCAATAATGGGGAGACCACGACAGGTCTCCCTTATAAACCCTTCCAATAA
TGGGCCAGAGTTTGGTATTGATCCTTATAAACCCTTCCAATAATGGGAGACTAGCAAATATCTATTTGAA
AGTCAATTATAAAAGTATAATAAATTTGTTTAATATGTGATTAAACTTGATAGAAAATATATTAAAAAGT
TAAATAAATATAACAATTTCACACAGGAAACAGCTATGACCATGATTACGCCAAGCTTGCATGCCTGCAG
GTCGACTCTAGAGGATCCCCGGGTACCGAGCTCGAATTCACTGGCCGTCGTTTTACAACGTCGTGACTGG
GAAAACCCTGGCGTTACCCAACTTAATCGCCTTGCAGCACATCCCCCTTTCGCCAGCTGGCGTAATAGCG
AAGAGGCCCGCACCGATCGCCCTTCCCAACAGTTGCGCAGCCTGAATGGCGAATGGCGCCTGATGCGGTA
TTTTCTCCTTACGCATCTGTGCGGTATTTCACACCGCATATGGTGCACTCTCAGTACAATCTGCTCTGAT
GCCGCATAGTTAAGCCAGCCCCGACACCCGCCAACACCCGCTGACGCGCCCTGACGGGCTTGTCTGCTCC
CGGCATCCGCTTACAGACAAGCTGTGACCGTCTCCGGGAGCTGCATGTGTCAGAGGTTTTCACCGTCATC
ACCGAAACGCGCGAGACGAAAGGGCCTCGTGATACGCCTATTTTTATAGG
Features (pLannotate 1.2.2; 7 found; start..end, strand, type, name):
     60..164     +  promoter       AmpR promoter: bla
    165..1025    +  CDS            AmpR: β-lactamase; bla; confers resistance to ampicillin, carbenicillin, and related antibiotics
   1196..1784    +  rep_origin     ori: high-copy-number ColE1/pMB1/pBR322/pUC origin of replication
   2433..2489    -  misc_feature   MCS: pUC18/19 multiple cloning site
   2486..2643    +  CDS            lacZα (fragment): LacZα fragment of β-galactosidase; lacZ fragment
   2649..2748    -  misc_feature   bom (fragment): basis of mobility region from pBR322
   2850..2885    -  CDS            rop (fragment): Rop protein, which maintains plasmids at low copy number; rop
