[The description below was written by a language model from this plasmid's Addgene catalogue record and pLannotate feature annotations shown in this document.]
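Description:
pVC-CRISPR1 is a small (about 2.9 kb) high-copy bacterial plasmid built on the pUC19 cloning backbone and catalogued as a CRISPR vector. It is propagated in standard E. coli cloning strains through the pUC-type ColE1/pMB1 origin of replication and is selected with ampicillin, resistance being provided by the β-lactamase gene (bla) expressed from its native AmpR promoter. The annotated feature table also picks up the pUC18/19 multiple cloning site, a fragment of the lacZα coding sequence, and short remnants annotated as bom and rop. These last two are brief partial matches rather than functional elements, and the plasmid is recorded as high copy.

The payload is a 403 bp insert named CRISPR1, described as a shortened version of the upstream CRISPR array from a type V-C CRISPR system. The automated annotation does not label the insert itself. The unannotated stretch between the origin and the multiple cloning site is where it most plausibly lies, but the record does not state its exact position, nor the number of repeats and spacers, the presence of a leader sequence, or the source organism. No promoter is recorded as driving the array and no Cas protein genes are present, so the plasmid is not an expression or genome-editing vector. Instead, it serves as a DNA substrate. According to the stated purpose, it is used as the target in integration assays, in which CRISPR adaptation machinery inserts new spacer DNA into an array, here in the context of studying spacer acquisition by the compact integrase of the type V-C system.
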