Addgene plasmid #120366: pVC-CRISPR1
Purpose: Plasmid containing shortened version of upstream V-C CRISPR array for integration assays
Depositing lab: Jennifer Doudna. Depositing organization: University of California, Berkeley. Publication: A Functional Mini-Integrase in a Two-Protein-type V-C CRISPR System. Wright AV, Wang JY, Burstein D, Harrington LB, Paez-Espino D, Kyrpides NC, Iavarone AT, Banfield JF, Doudna JA. Mol Cell. 2019 Feb 21;73(4):727-737.e3. doi: 10.1016/j.molcel.2018.12.015. Epub 2019 Jan 29. PubMed 30709710.
Backbone
  Vector backbone: pUC19
  Backbone size w/o insert (bp): 2517
  Total vector size (bp): 2920
  Vector type: CRISPR
Growth in bacteria
  Bacterial resistance: Ampicillin, 100 μg/mL
  Growth temperature: 37°C
  Growth strain: DH5alpha
  Copy number: High Copy
Gene/Insert
  Gene/Insert name: CRISPR1
  Insert size (bp): 403
Terms and licenses: Academic/Nonprofit Terms; Industry Terms: Not Available to Industry
How to cite: pVC-CRISPR1 was a gift from Jennifer Doudna (Addgene plasmid # 120366 ; http://n2t.net/addgene:120366 ; RRID:Addgene_120366)
